Addgene plasmid #161466: pDONR221-SLC4A8_STOP
Purpose: Gateway entry clone with codon-optimized ORF sequence for subcloning into custom expression vectors. Contains a STOP codon at the end of the codon-optimized ORF sequence.
Depositing lab: RESOLUTE Consortium & Giulio Superti-Furga. Depositing organization: CeMM Research Center for Molecular Medicine. Publication: The RESOLUTE consortium: unlocking SLC transporters for drug discovery. Superti-Furga G, Lackner D, Wiedmer T, Ingles-Prieto A, Barbosa B, Girardi E, Goldmann U, Gurtl B, Klavins K, Klimek C, Lindinger S, Lineiro-Retes E, Muller AC, Onstein S, Redinger G, Reil D, Sedlyarov V, Wolf G, Crawford M, Everley R, ... Steppan CM. Nat Rev Drug Discov. 2020 Jul;19(7):429-430. doi: 10.1038/d41573-020-00056-6. PubMed 32265506.
Backbone
  Vector backbone: pDONR221
  Backbone manufacturer: ThermoFisher Scientific
  Backbone size w/o insert (bp): 2550
  Vector type: Mammalian Expression
Growth in bacteria
  Bacterial resistance: Kanamycin, 50 μg/mL
  Growth temperature: 37°C
  Growth strain: NEB Stable
  Copy number: High Copy
Gene/Insert
  Gene/Insert name: SLC4A8 (alt name: NBC3)
  Species: H. sapiens (human)
  Insert size (bp): 3282
  Entrez Gene: SLC4A8 (a.k.a. NBC3, NDCBE)
  Cloning method: Gateway Cloning
  Sequencing primers: 5′ M13-fwd; 3′ M13-rev
Terms and licenses: Academic/Nonprofit Terms; Industry Terms
Depositor comments: This plasmid contains a STOP codon at the end of the codon-optimized ORF. For the version of this plasmid that does not contain a STOP codon, please see Addgene plasmid 132300 For more information on the full Resolute plasmid collection, please see www.addgene.org/depositor-collections/re-solute/. Please provide your feedback on this plasmid to the RESOLUTE consortium by filling out their RESOLUTE repository feedback form: https://forms.office.com/Pages/ResponsePage.aspx?id=0e05yklzmkS7rjFGQL4N7z4feCLQvEJAmVcOCM_u885UN1JJRko0Ukg4TVQwNTZLOUxPQVJWT1NHUCQlQCN0PWcu
How to cite: pDONR221-SLC4A8_STOP was a gift from RESOLUTE Consortium & Giulio Superti-Furga (Addgene plasmid # 161466 ; http://n2t.net/addgene:161466 ; RRID:Addgene_161466)
