[The description below was written by a language model from this plasmid's Addgene catalogue record and pLannotate feature annotations shown in this document.]
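Description:
pDONR221-SLC4A8_STOP is a Gateway entry clone built on the pDONR221 backbone and carrying a codon-optimized open reading frame for human SLC4A8 (also known as NBC3 or NDCBE), a member of the SLC4 bicarbonate transporter family. The plasmid is about 5.8 kb in the sequenced record and is propagated in E. coli from a high-copy ColE1/pUC-type origin under kanamycin selection, provided by an aminoglycoside phosphotransferase gene. Although the catalogue lists the vector type as mammalian expression, the feature table shows no eukaryotic promoter or polyadenylation signal upstream or downstream of the insert, so the plasmid serves as a shuttle for the ORF rather than as an expression construct in its own right.

The roughly 3.3 kb SLC4A8 coding sequence lies between attL1 and attL2, the recombination sites used in the Gateway LR reaction to transfer an insert in a defined orientation into any attR-containing destination vector. Upstream of attL1 are the rrnB T1 and T2 transcription terminators, which insulate the insert from read-through transcription in bacteria. A T7 promoter sits just beyond attL2 and points back toward the insert. Short lacI and lacZα fragments are backbone remnants, consistent with the M13 sequencing primer sites listed for the clone. This version retains a stop codon at the end of the ORF, so it suits destination vectors that express the native protein or add N-terminal tags. A companion clone lacking the stop codon exists for C-terminal fusions. The plasmid belongs to a consortium collection of solute carrier clones intended for subcloning into custom expression vectors for transporter research.
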