Features (pLannotate 1.2.2; 10 found; start..end, strand, type, name):
    121..213     +  CDS            lacI (fragment): lac repressor; lacI; The lac repressor binds to the lac operator to inhibit transcription in E. coli. This inhibition can be relieved by adding lactose or isopropyl-β-D-thiogalactopyranoside (IPTG).
    268..295     -  terminator     rrnB T2 terminator: transcription terminator T2 from the E. coli rrnB gene
    427..470     +  terminator     rrnB T1 terminator: Escherichia coli rrnB; transcription terminator T1 from the E. coli rrnB gene
    517..553     -  CDS            lacZα (fragment): LacZα fragment of β-galactosidase; lacZ fragment
    569..668     +  protein_bind   attL1: mutant version of attL; recombination site for the Gateway® LR reaction LR Clonase™
    674..3952    +  CDS            SLC4A8: S4A8_HUMAN - Also known as KIAA0739, NBC From Homo sapiens (Human).
   3957..4056    -  protein_bind   attL2: mutant version of attL; recombination site for the Gateway® LR reaction LR Clonase™
   4074..4092    -  promoter       T7 promoter: promoter for bacteriophage T7 RNA polymerase
   4226..5035    +  CDS            KanR: aminoglycoside phosphotransferase; aph(3')-Ia; confers resistance to kanamycin in bacteria or G418 (Geneticin®) in eukaryotes
   5182..5770    +  rep_origin     ori: high-copy-number ColE1/pMB1/pBR322/pUC origin of replication
>Addgene plasmid #161466 | pDONR221-SLC4A8_STOP | addgene full sequence | sequence record 478921 | Addgene NGS Result
CTTTCCTGCGTTATCCCCTGATTCTGTGGATAACCGTATTACCGCCTTTGAGTGAGCTGATACCGCTCGC
CGCAGCCGAACGACCGAGCGCAGCGAGTCAGTGAGCGAGGAAGCGGAAGAGCGCCCAATACGCAAACCGC
CTCTCCCCGCGCGTTGGCCGATTCATTAATGCAGCTGGCACGACAGGTTTCCCGACTGGAAAGCGGGCAG
TGAGCGCAACGCAATTAATACGCGTACCGCTAGCCAGGAAGAGTTTGTAGAAACGCAAAAAGGCCATCCG
TCAGGATGGCCTTCTGCTTAGTTTGATGCCTGGCAGTTTATGGCGGGCGTCCTGCCCGCCACCCTCCGGG
CCGTTGCTTCACAACGTTCAAATCCGCTCCCGGCGGATTTGTCCTACTCAGGAGAGCGTTCACCGACAAA
CAACAGATAAAACGAAAGGCCCAGTCTTCCGACTGAGCCTTTCGTTTTATTTGATGCCTGGCAGTTCCCT
ACTCTCGCGTTAACGCTAGCATGGATGTTTTCCCAGTCACGACGTTGTAAAACGACGGCCAGTCTTAAGC
TCGGGCCCCAAATAATGATTTTATTTTGACTGATAGTGACCTGTTCGTTGCAACACATTGATGAGCAATG
CTTTTTTATAATGCCAACTTTGTACAAAAAAGCAGGCTCCACCATGCCTGCAGCAGGATCTAACGAGCCA
GACGGCGTGCTGAGCTACCAGAGGCCAGACGAGGAGGCAGTGGTGGATCAGGGAGGCACCTCTACAATCC
TGAATATCCACTACGAGAAGGAGGAGCTGGAGGGCCACCGGACACTGTATGTGGGCGTGCGCATGCCACT
GGGCCGGCAGAGCCACAGACACCACAGGACCCACGGACAGAAGCACCGGAGAAGGGGAAGGGGCAAGGGA
GCAAGCCAGGGAGAGGAGGGCCTGGAGGCCCTGGCACACGACACACCTTCCCAGCGGGTGCAGTTTATCC
TGGGCACCGAGGAGGATGAGGAGCACGTGCCACACGAGCTGTTCACAGAGCTGGACGAGATCTGCATGAA
GGAGGGCGAGGATGCAGAGTGGAAGGAGACCGCAAGGTGGCTGAAGTTTGAGGAGGACGTGGAGGATGGA
GGAGAGCGGTGGTCTAAGCCCTACGTGGCCACACTGTCCCTGCACTCTCTGTTCGAGCTGCGGAGCTGTC
TGATCAACGGCACCGTGCTGCTGGACATGCACGCCAATAGCATCGAGGAGATCTCCGACCTGATCCTGGA
TCAGCAGGAGCTGAGCTCCGACCTGAACGATAGCATGAGAGTGAAGGTGAGGGAGGCCCTGCTGAAGAAG
CACCACCACCAGAATGAGAAGAAGCGGAACAATCTGATCCCTATCGTGAGGTCCTTCGCCGAAGTGGGCA
AGAAGCAGTCTGACCCACACCTGATGGATAAGCACGGACAGACCGTGAGCCCACAGTCCGTGCCTACCAC
AAACCTGGAGGTGAAGAACGGCGTGAATTGCGAGCACTCTCCCGTGGACCTGAGCAAGGTGGATCTGCAC
TTTATGAAGAAGATCCCTACCGGAGCAGAGGCAAGCAATGTGCTGGTGGGCGAGGTGGACATCCTGGATC
GCCCAATCGTGGCCTTCGTGCGGCTGTCTCCAGCCGTGCTGCTGAGCGGACTGACAGAGGTGCCTATCCC
AACCAGATTCCTGTTTATCCTGCTGGGACCAGTGGGCAAGGGACAGCAGTACCACGAGATCGGCAGGTCC
ATGGCCACCATCATGACAGACGAGATCTTTCACGATGTGGCCTATAAGGCCAAGGAGAGAGACGATCTGC
TGGCCGGCATCGACGAGTTCCTGGATCAGGTGACCGTGCTGCCACCTGGAGAGTGGGACCCAAGCATCCG
CATCGAGCCACCCAAGAACGTGCCCTCCCAGGAGAAGCGGAAGATGCCCGGCGTGCCTAACGGCAACGTG
TGCCACATCGAGCAGGAGCCACACGGAGGACACTCCGGACCTGAGCTGCAGAGGACCGGCCGGCTGTTTG
GAGGCCTGGTGCTGGATATCAAGCGCAAGGCCCCCTGGTACTGGAGCGACTATCGGGATGCCCTGTCCCT
GCAGTGTCTGGCCTCTTTCCTGTTTCTGTACTGCGCCTGTATGTCCCCTGTGATCACATTCGGCGGACTG
CTGGGAGAGGCAACCGAGGGAAGGATCTCCGCCATCGAGTCTCTGTTTGGCGCCTCCATGACCGGCATCG
CCTATTCTCTGTTCGCAGGACAGGCCCTGACAATCCTGGGAAGCACCGGACCCGTGCTGGTGTTTGAGAA
GATCCTGTTCAAGTTTTGCAAGGACTACGCCCTGTCTTATCTGAGCCTGAGAGCCTGCATCGGCCTGTGG
ACAGCCTTCCTGTGCATCGTGCTGGTGGCCACCGATGCCTCTAGCCTGGTGTGCTACATCACCAGGTTCA
CAGAGGAGGCCTTTGCCTCCCTGATCTGTATCATCTTTATCTACGAGGCCATCGAGAAGCTGATCCACCT
GGCCGAGACCTATCCTATCCACATGCACAGCCAGCTGGACCACCTGTCCCTGTACTATTGCAGATGTACA
CTGCCAGAGAATCCCAACAATCACACCCTGCAGTATTGGAAGGATCACAACATCGTGACAGCCGAGGTGC
ACTGGGCCAATCTGACCGTGTCTGAGTGCCAGGAGATGCACGGCGAGTTCATGGGAAGCGCCTGTGGACA
CCACGGACCTTACACACCAGACGTGCTGTTTTGGTCCTGCATCCTGTTCTTTACCACATTCATCCTGTCC
TCTACCCTGAAGACATTCAAGACCTCTAGGTATTTTCCAACCCGCGTGCGGTCCATGGTGTCTGACTTCG
CCGTGTTTCTGACAATCTTCACCATGGTCATCATCGATTTTCTGATCGGAGTGCCAAGCCCTAAGCTGCA
GGTGCCTTCCGTGTTTAAGCCAACAAGAGACGATAGGGGCTGGATCATCAACCCAATCGGCCCAAATCCC
TGGTGGACCGTGATCGCAGCAATCATCCCCGCCCTGCTGTGCACAATCCTGATCTTCATGGACCAGCAGA
TCACCGCCGTGATCATCAACCGCAAGGAGCACAAGCTGAAGAAGGGCTGCGGCTACCACCTGGATCTGCT
GATGGTGGCCATCATGCTGGGCGTGTGCAGCATCATGGGCCTGCCTTGGTTCGTGGCCGCCACAGTGCTG
TCTATCACCCACGTGAATAGCCTGAAGCTGGAGAGCGAGTGCTCCGCCCCAGGAGAGCAGCCCAAGTTTC
TGGGAATCAGGGAGCAGAGGGTGACAGGACTGATGATCTTCGTGCTGATGGGCTGTTCCGTGTTCATGAC
CGCCATCCTGAAGTTTATCCCTATGCCAGTGCTGTACGGCGTGTTTCTGTATATGGGCGTGAGCTCCCTG
CAGGGCATCCAGTTCTTTGACCGGCTGAAGCTGTTTGGCATGCCCGCCAAGCACCAGCCTGATTTCATCT
ATCTGAGACACGTGCCTCTGAGGAAGGTGCACCTGTTCACACTGATCCAGCTGACCTGCCTGGTGCTGCT
GTGGGTCATCAAGGCCTCCCCAGCCGCCATCGTGTTCCCCATGATGGTGCTGGCCCTGGTGTTTGTGAGA
AAAGTGATGGACCTGTGCTTCTCCAAGAGGGAGCTGTCTTGGCTGGACGATCTGATGCCAGAGAGCAAGA
AGAAGAAGCTGGACGATGCCAAGAAGAAGGCCAAGGAGGAGGAGGAGGCCGAGAAGATGCTGGAGATCGG
CGGCGATAAGTTTCCTCTGGAGTCCAGAAAGCTGCTGTCTAGCCCAGGCAAGAACATCTCTTGCAGGTGT
GACCCCAGCGAGATCAATATCTCCGATGAGATGCCTAAGACCACAGTGTGGAAGGCCCTGTCTATGAACA
GCGGCAATGCCAAGGAGAAGAGCCTGTTCAACTAAGACCCAGCTTTCTTGTACAAAGTTGGCATTATAAG
AAAGCATTGCTTATCAATTTGTTGCAACGAACAGGTCACTATCAGTCAAAATAAAATCATTATTTGCCAT
CCAGCTGATATCCCCTATAGTGAGTCGTATTACATGGTCATAGCTGTTTCCTGGCAGCTCTGGCCCGTGT
CTCAAAATCTCTGATGTTACATTGCACAAGATAAAAATATATCATCATGAACAATAAAACTGTCTGCTTA
CATAAACAGTAATACAAGGGGTGTTATGAGCCATATTCAACGGGAAACGTCGAGGCCGCGATTAAATTCC
AACATGGATGCTGATTTATATGGGTATAAATGGGCTCGCGATAATGTCGGGCAATCAGGTGCGACAATCT
ATCGCTTGTATGGGAAGCCCGATGCGCCAGAGTTGTTTCTGAAACATGGCAAAGGTAGCGTTGCCAATGA
TGTTACAGATGAGATGGTCAGACTAAACTGGCTGACGGAATTTATGCCTCTTCCGACCATCAAGCATTTT
ATCCGTACTCCTGATGATGCATGGTTACTCACCACTGCGATCCCCGGAAAAACAGCATTCCAGGTATTAG
AAGAATATCCTGATTCAGGTGAAAATATTGTTGATGCGCTGGCAGTGTTCCTGCGCCGGTTGCATTCGAT
TCCTGTTTGTAATTGTCCTTTTAACAGCGATCGCGTATTTCGTCTCGCTCAGGCGCAATCACGAATGAAT
AACGGTTTGGTTGATGCGAGTGATTTTGATGACGAGCGTAATGGCTGGCCTGTTGAACAAGTCTGGAAAG
AAATGCATAAACTTTTGCCATTCTCACCGGATTCAGTCGTCACTCATGGTGATTTCTCACTTGATAACCT
TATTTTTGACGAGGGGAAATTAATAGGTTGTATTGATGTTGGACGAGTCGGAATCGCAGACCGATACCAG
GATCTTGCCATCCTATGGAACTGCCTCGGTGAGTTTTCTCCTTCATTACAGAAACGGCTTTTTCAAAAAT
ATGGTATTGATAATCCTGATATGAATAAATTGCAGTTTCATTTGATGCTCGATGAGTTTTTCTAATCAGA
ATTGGTTAATTGGTTGTAACACTGGCAGAGCATTACGCTGACTTGACGGGACGGCGCAAGCTCATGACCA
AAATCCCTTAACGTGAGTTACGCGTCGTTCCACTGAGCGTCAGACCCCGTAGAAAAGATCAAAGGATCTT
CTTGAGATCCTTTTTTTCTGCGCGTAATCTGCTGCTTGCAAACAAAAAAACCACCGCTACCAGCGGTGGT
TTGTTTGCCGGATCAAGAGCTACCAACTCTTTTTCCGAAGGTAACTGGCTTCAGCAGAGCGCAGATACCA
AATACTGTTCTTCTAGTGTAGCCGTAGTTAGGCCACCACTTCAAGAACTCTGTAGCACCGCCTACATACC
TCGCTCTGCTAATCCTGTTACCAGTGGCTGCTGCCAGTGGCGATAAGTCGTGTCTTACCGGGTTGGACTC
AAGACGATAGTTACCGGATAAGGCGCAGCGGTCGGGCTGAACGGGGGGTTCGTGCACACAGCCCAGCTTG
GAGCGAACGACCTACACCGAACTGAGATACCTACAGCGTGAGCTATGAGAAAGCGCCACGCTTCCCGAAG
GGAGAAAGGCGGACAGGTATCCGGTAAGCGGCAGGGTCGGAACAGGAGAGCGCACGAGGGAGCTTCCAGG
GGGAAACGCCTGGTATCTTTATAGTCCTGTCGGGTTTCGCCACCTCTGACTTGAGCGTCGATTTTTGTGA
TGCTCGTCAGGGGGGCGGAGCCTATGGAAAAACGCCAGCAACGCGGCCTTTTTACGGTTCCTGGCCTTTT
GCTGGCCTTTTGCTCACATGTT
