Features (pLannotate 1.2.2; 10 found; start..end, strand, type, name):
    121..213     +  CDS            lacI (fragment): lac repressor; lacI; The lac repressor binds to the lac operator to inhibit transcription in E. coli. This inhibition can be relieved by adding lactose or isopropyl-β-D-thiogalactopyranoside (IPTG).
    268..295     -  terminator     rrnB T2 terminator: transcription terminator T2 from the E. coli rrnB gene
    427..470     +  terminator     rrnB T1 terminator: Escherichia coli rrnB; transcription terminator T1 from the E. coli rrnB gene
    517..553     -  CDS            lacZα (fragment): LacZα fragment of β-galactosidase; lacZ fragment
    569..668     +  protein_bind   attL1: mutant version of attL; recombination site for the Gateway® LR reaction LR Clonase™
    674..3952    +  CDS            SLC4A8: S4A8_HUMAN - Also known as KIAA0739, NBC From Homo sapiens (Human).
   3957..4056    -  protein_bind   attL2: mutant version of attL; recombination site for the Gateway® LR reaction LR Clonase™
   4074..4092    -  promoter       T7 promoter: promoter for bacteriophage T7 RNA polymerase
   4226..5035    +  CDS            KanR: aminoglycoside phosphotransferase; aph(3')-Ia; confers resistance to kanamycin in bacteria or G418 (Geneticin®) in eukaryotes
   5182..5770    +  rep_origin     ori: high-copy-number ColE1/pMB1/pBR322/pUC origin of replication
>Addgene plasmid #161466 | pDONR221-SLC4A8_STOP | analyzer sequence | sequence record 312866
CTTTCCTGCGTTATCCCCTGATTCTGTGGATAACCGTATTACCGCCTTTGAGTGAGCTGATACCGCTCGC
CGCAGCCGAACGACCGAGCGCAGCGAGTCAGTGAGCGAGGAAGCGGAAGAGCGCCCAATACGCAAACCGC
CTCTCCCCGCGCGTTGGCCGATTCATTAATGCAGCTGGCACGACAGGTTTCCCGACTGGAAAGCGGGCAG
TGAGCGCAACGCAATTAATACGCGTACCGCTAGCCAGGAAGAGTTTGTAGAAACGCAAAAAGGCCATCCG
TCAGGATGGCCTTCTGCTTAGTTTGATGCCTGGCAGTTTATGGCGGGCGTCCTGCCCGCCACCCTCCGGG
CCGTTGCTTCACAACGTTCAAATCCGCTCCCGGCGGATTTGTCCTACTCAGGAGAGCGTTCACCGACAAA
CAACAGATAAAACGAAAGGCCCAGTCTTCCGACTGAGCCTTTCGTTTTATTTGATGCCTGGCAGTTCCCT
ACTCTCGCGTTAACGCTAGCATGGATGTTTTCCCAGTCACGACGTTGTAAAACGACGGCCAGTCTTAAGC
TCGGGCCCCAAATAATGATTTTATTTTGACTGATAGTGACCTGTTCGTTGCAACACATTGATGAGCAATG
CTTTTTTATAATGCCAACTTTGTACAAAAAAGCAGGCTCCACCATGCCTGCAGCAGGATCTAACGAGCCA
GACGGCGTGCTGAGCTACCAGAGGCCAGACGAGGAGGCAGTGGTGGATCAGGGAGGCACCTCTACAATCC
TGAATATCCACTACGAGAAGGAGGAGCTGGAGGGCCACCGGACACTGTATGTGGGCGTGCGCATGCCACT
GGGCCGGCAGAGCCACAGACACCACAGGACCCACGGACAGAAGCACCGGAGAAGGGGAAGGGGCAAGGGA
GCAAGCCAGGGAGAGGAGGGCCTGGAGGCCCTGGCACACGACACACCTTCCCAGCGGGTGCAGTTTATCC
TGGGCACCGAGGAGGATGAGGAGCACGTGCCACACGAGCTGTTCACAGAGCTGGACGAGATCTGCATGAA
GGAGGGCGAGGATGCAGAGTGGAAGGAGACCGCAAGGTGGCTGAAGTTTGAGGAGGACGTGGAGGATGGA
GGAGAGCGGTGGTCTAAGCCCTACGTGGCCACACTGTCCCTGCACTCTCTGTTCGAGCTGCGGAGCTGTC
TGATCAACGGCACCGTGCTGCTGGACATGCACGCCAATAGCATCGAGGAGATCTCCGACCTGATCCTGGA
TCAGCAGGAGCTGAGCTCCGACCTGAACGATAGCATGAGAGTGAAGGTGAGGGAGGCCCTGCTGAAGAAG
CACCACCACCAGAATGAGAAGAAGCGGAACAATCTGATCCCTATCGTGAGGTCCTTCGCCGAAGTGGGCA
AGAAGCAGTCTGACCCACACCTGATGGATAAGCACGGACAGACCGTGAGCCCACAGTCCGTGCCTACCAC
AAACCTGGAGGTGAAGAACGGCGTGAATTGCGAGCACTCTCCCGTGGACCTGAGCAAGGTGGATCTGCAC
TTTATGAAGAAGATCCCTACCGGAGCAGAGGCAAGCAATGTGCTGGTGGGCGAGGTGGACATCCTGGATC
GCCCAATCGTGGCCTTCGTGCGGCTGTCTCCAGCCGTGCTGCTGAGCGGACTGACAGAGGTGCCTATCCC
AACCAGATTCCTGTTTATCCTGCTGGGACCAGTGGGCAAGGGACAGCAGTACCACGAGATCGGCAGGTCC
ATGGCCACCATCATGACAGACGAGATCTTTCACGATGTGGCCTATAAGGCCAAGGAGAGAGACGATCTGC
TGGCCGGCATCGACGAGTTCCTGGATCAGGTGACCGTGCTGCCACCTGGAGAGTGGGACCCAAGCATCCG
CATCGAGCCACCCAAGAACGTGCCCTCCCAGGAGAAGCGGAAGATGCCCGGCGTGCCTAACGGCAACGTG
TGCCACATCGAGCAGGAGCCACACGGAGGACACTCCGGACCTGAGCTGCAGAGGACCGGCCGGCTGTTTG
GAGGCCTGGTGCTGGATATCAAGCGCAAGGCCCCCTGGTACTGGAGCGACTATCGGGATGCCCTGTCCCT
GCAGTGTCTGGCCTCTTTCCTGTTTCTGTACTGCGCCTGTATGTCCCCTGTGATCACATTCGGCGGACTG
CTGGGAGAGGCAACCGAGGGAAGGATCTCCGCCATCGAGTCTCTGTTTGGCGCCTCCATGACCGGCATCG
CCTATTCTCTGTTCGCAGGACAGGCCCTGACAATCCTGGGAAGCACCGGACCCGTGCTGGTGTTTGAGAA
GATCCTGTTCAAGTTTTGCAAGGACTACGCCCTGTCTTATCTGAGCCTGAGAGCCTGCATCGGCCTGTGG
ACAGCCTTCCTGTGCATCGTGCTGGTGGCCACCGATGCCTCTAGCCTGGTGTGCTACATCACCAGGTTCA
CAGAGGAGGCCTTTGCCTCCCTGATCTGTATCATCTTTATCTACGAGGCCATCGAGAAGCTGATCCACCT
GGCCGAGACCTATCCTATCCACATGCACAGCCAGCTGGACCACCTGTCCCTGTACTATTGCAGATGTACA
CTGCCAGAGAATCCCAACAATCACACCCTGCAGTATTGGAAGGATCACAACATCGTGACAGCCGAGGTGC
ACTGGGCCAATCTGACCGTGTCTGAGTGCCAGGAGATGCACGGCGAGTTCATGGGAAGCGCCTGTGGACA
CCACGGACCTTACACACCAGACGTGCTGTTTTGGTCCTGCATCCTGTTCTTTACCACATTCATCCTGTCC
TCTACCCTGAAGACATTCAAGACCTCTAGGTATTTTCCAACCCGCGTGCGGTCCATGGTGTCTGACTTCG
CCGTGTTTCTGACAATCTTCACCATGGTCATCATCGATTTTCTGATCGGAGTGCCAAGCCCTAAGCTGCA
GGTGCCTTCCGTGTTTAAGCCAACAAGAGACGATAGGGGCTGGATCATCAACCCAATCGGCCCAAATCCC
TGGTGGACCGTGATCGCAGCAATCATCCCCGCCCTGCTGTGCACAATCCTGATCTTCATGGACCAGCAGA
TCACCGCCGTGATCATCAACCGCAAGGAGCACAAGCTGAAGAAGGGCTGCGGCTACCACCTGGATCTGCT
GATGGTGGCCATCATGCTGGGCGTGTGCAGCATCATGGGCCTGCCTTGGTTCGTGGCCGCCACAGTGCTG
TCTATCACCCACGTGAATAGCCTGAAGCTGGAGAGCGAGTGCTCCGCCCCAGGAGAGCAGCCCAAGTTTC
TGGGAATCAGGGAGCAGAGGGTGACAGGACTGATGATCTTCGTGCTGATGGGCTGTTCCGTGTTCATGAC
CGCCATCCTGAAGTTTATCCCTATGCCAGTGCTGTACGGCGTGTTTCTGTATATGGGCGTGAGCTCCCTG
CAGGGCATCCAGTTCTTTGACCGGCTGAAGCTGTTTGGCATGCCCGCCAAGCACCAGCCTGATTTCATCT
ATCTGAGACACGTGCCTCTGAGGAAGGTGCACCTGTTCACACTGATCCAGCTGACCTGCCTGGTGCTGCT
GTGGGTCATCAAGGCCTCCCCAGCCGCCATCGTGTTCCCCATGATGGTGCTGGCCCTGGTGTTTGTGAGA
AAAGTGATGGACCTGTGCTTCTCCAAGAGGGAGCTGTCTTGGCTGGACGATCTGATGCCAGAGAGCAAGA
AGAAGAAGCTGGACGATGCCAAGAAGAAGGCCAAGGAGGAGGAGGAGGCCGAGAAGATGCTGGAGATCGG
CGGCGATAAGTTTCCTCTGGAGTCCAGAAAGCTGCTGTCTAGCCCAGGCAAGAACATCTCTTGCAGGTGT
GACCCCAGCGAGATCAATATCTCCGATGAGATGCCTAAGACCACAGTGTGGAAGGCCCTGTCTATGAACA
GCGGCAATGCCAAGGAGAAGAGCCTGTTCAACTAAGACCCAGCTTTCTTGTACAAAGTTGGCATTATAAG
AAAGCATTGCTTATCAATTTGTTGCAACGAACAGGTCACTATCAGTCAAAATAAAATCATTATTTGCCAT
CCAGCTGATATCCCCTATAGTGAGTCGTATTACATGGTCATAGCTGTTTCCTGGCAGCTCTGGCCCGTGT
CTCAAAATCTCTGATGTTACATTGCACAAGATAAAATAATATCATCATGAACAATAAAACTGTCTGCTTA
CATAAACAGTAATACAAGGGGTGTTATGAGCCATATTCAACGGGAAACGTCGAGGCCGCGATTAAATTCC
AACATGGATGCTGATTTATATGGGTATAAATGGGCTCGCGATAATGTCGGGCAATCAGGTGCGACAATCT
ATCGCTTGTATGGGAAGCCCGATGCGCCAGAGTTGTTTCTGAAACATGGCAAAGGTAGCGTTGCCAATGA
TGTTACAGATGAGATGGTCAGACTAAACTGGCTGACGGAATTTATGCCTCTTCCGACCATCAAGCATTTT
ATCCGTACTCCTGATGATGCATGGTTACTCACCACTGCGATCCCCGGAAAAACAGCATTCCAGGTATTAG
AAGAATATCCTGATTCAGGTGAAAATATTGTTGATGCGCTGGCAGTGTTCCTGCGCCGGTTGCATTCGAT
TCCTGTTTGTAATTGTCCTTTTAACAGCGATCGCGTATTTCGTCTCGCTCAGGCGCAATCACGAATGAAT
AACGGTTTGGTTGATGCGAGTGATTTTGATGACGAGCGTAATGGCTGGCCTGTTGAACAAGTCTGGAAAG
AAATGCATAAACTTTTGCCATTCTCACCGGATTCAGTCGTCACTCATGGTGATTTCTCACTTGATAACCT
TATTTTTGACGAGGGGAAATTAATAGGTTGTATTGATGTTGGACGAGTCGGAATCGCAGACCGATACCAG
GATCTTGCCATCCTATGGAACTGCCTCGGTGAGTTTTCTCCTTCATTACAGAAACGGCTTTTTCAAAAAT
ATGGTATTGATAATCCTGATATGAATAAATTGCAGTTTCATTTGATGCTCGATGAGTTTTTCTAATCAGA
ATTGGTTAATTGGTTGTAACACTGGCAGAGCATTACGCTGACTTGACGGGACGGCGCAAGCTCATGACCA
AAATCCCTTAACGTGAGTTACGCGTCGTTCCACTGAGCGTCAGACCCCGTAGAAAAGATCAAAGGATCTT
CTTGAGATCCTTTTTTTCTGCGCGTAATCTGCTGCTTGCAAACAAAAAAACCACCGCTACCAGCGGTGGT
TTGTTTGCCGGATCAAGAGCTACCAACTCTTTTTCCGAAGGTAACTGGCTTCAGCAGAGCGCAGATACCA
AATACTGTTCTTCTAGTGTAGCCGTAGTTAGGCCACCACTTCAAGAACTCTGTAGCACCGCCTACATACC
TCGCTCTGCTAATCCTGTTACCAGTGGCTGCTGCCAGTGGCGATAAGTCGTGTCTTACCGGGTTGGACTC
AAGACGATAGTTACCGGATAAGGCGCAGCGGTCGGGCTGAACGGGGGGTTCGTGCACACAGCCCAGCTTG
GAGCGAACGACCTACACCGAACTGAGATACCTACAGCGTGAGCTATGAGAAAGCGCCACGCTTCCCGAAG
GGAGAAAGGCGGACAGGTATCCGGTAAGCGGCAGGGTCGGAACAGGAGAGCGCACGAGGGAGCTTCCAGG
GGGAAACGCCTGGTATCTTTATAGTCCTGTCGGGTTTCGCCACCTCTGACTTGAGCGTCGATTTTTGTGA
TGCTCGTCAGGGGGGCGGAGCCTATGGAAAAACGCCAGCAACGCGGCCTTTTTACGGTTCCTGGCCTTTT
GCTGGCCTTTTGCTCACATGTT
