>Addgene plasmid #161466 | pDONR221-SLC4A8_STOP | depositor partial sequence | sequence record 312867 | Codon-optimized ORF of SLC4A8
ATGCCTGCAGCAGGATCTAACGAGCCAGACGGCGTGCTGAGCTACCAGAGGCCAGACGAGGAGGCAGTGG
TGGATCAGGGAGGCACCTCTACAATCCTGAATATCCACTACGAGAAGGAGGAGCTGGAGGGCCACCGGAC
ACTGTATGTGGGCGTGCGCATGCCACTGGGCCGGCAGAGCCACAGACACCACAGGACCCACGGACAGAAG
CACCGGAGAAGGGGAAGGGGCAAGGGAGCAAGCCAGGGAGAGGAGGGCCTGGAGGCCCTGGCACACGACA
CACCTTCCCAGCGGGTGCAGTTTATCCTGGGCACCGAGGAGGATGAGGAGCACGTGCCACACGAGCTGTT
CACAGAGCTGGACGAGATCTGCATGAAGGAGGGCGAGGATGCAGAGTGGAAGGAGACCGCAAGGTGGCTG
AAGTTTGAGGAGGACGTGGAGGATGGAGGAGAGCGGTGGTCTAAGCCCTACGTGGCCACACTGTCCCTGC
ACTCTCTGTTCGAGCTGCGGAGCTGTCTGATCAACGGCACCGTGCTGCTGGACATGCACGCCAATAGCAT
CGAGGAGATCTCCGACCTGATCCTGGATCAGCAGGAGCTGAGCTCCGACCTGAACGATAGCATGAGAGTG
AAGGTGAGGGAGGCCCTGCTGAAGAAGCACCACCACCAGAATGAGAAGAAGCGGAACAATCTGATCCCTA
TCGTGAGGTCCTTCGCCGAAGTGGGCAAGAAGCAGTCTGACCCACACCTGATGGATAAGCACGGACAGAC
CGTGAGCCCACAGTCCGTGCCTACCACAAACCTGGAGGTGAAGAACGGCGTGAATTGCGAGCACTCTCCC
GTGGACCTGAGCAAGGTGGATCTGCACTTTATGAAGAAGATCCCTACCGGAGCAGAGGCAAGCAATGTGC
TGGTGGGCGAGGTGGACATCCTGGATCGCCCAATCGTGGCCTTCGTGCGGCTGTCTCCAGCCGTGCTGCT
GAGCGGACTGACAGAGGTGCCTATCCCAACCAGATTCCTGTTTATCCTGCTGGGACCAGTGGGCAAGGGA
CAGCAGTACCACGAGATCGGCAGGTCCATGGCCACCATCATGACAGACGAGATCTTTCACGATGTGGCCT
ATAAGGCCAAGGAGAGAGACGATCTGCTGGCCGGCATCGACGAGTTCCTGGATCAGGTGACCGTGCTGCC
ACCTGGAGAGTGGGACCCAAGCATCCGCATCGAGCCACCCAAGAACGTGCCCTCCCAGGAGAAGCGGAAG
ATGCCCGGCGTGCCTAACGGCAACGTGTGCCACATCGAGCAGGAGCCACACGGAGGACACTCCGGACCTG
AGCTGCAGAGGACCGGCCGGCTGTTTGGAGGCCTGGTGCTGGATATCAAGCGCAAGGCCCCCTGGTACTG
GAGCGACTATCGGGATGCCCTGTCCCTGCAGTGTCTGGCCTCTTTCCTGTTTCTGTACTGCGCCTGTATG
TCCCCTGTGATCACATTCGGCGGACTGCTGGGAGAGGCAACCGAGGGAAGGATCTCCGCCATCGAGTCTC
TGTTTGGCGCCTCCATGACCGGCATCGCCTATTCTCTGTTCGCAGGACAGGCCCTGACAATCCTGGGAAG
CACCGGACCCGTGCTGGTGTTTGAGAAGATCCTGTTCAAGTTTTGCAAGGACTACGCCCTGTCTTATCTG
AGCCTGAGAGCCTGCATCGGCCTGTGGACAGCCTTCCTGTGCATCGTGCTGGTGGCCACCGATGCCTCTA
GCCTGGTGTGCTACATCACCAGGTTCACAGAGGAGGCCTTTGCCTCCCTGATCTGTATCATCTTTATCTA
CGAGGCCATCGAGAAGCTGATCCACCTGGCCGAGACCTATCCTATCCACATGCACAGCCAGCTGGACCAC
CTGTCCCTGTACTATTGCAGATGTACACTGCCAGAGAATCCCAACAATCACACCCTGCAGTATTGGAAGG
ATCACAACATCGTGACAGCCGAGGTGCACTGGGCCAATCTGACCGTGTCTGAGTGCCAGGAGATGCACGG
CGAGTTCATGGGAAGCGCCTGTGGACACCACGGACCTTACACACCAGACGTGCTGTTTTGGTCCTGCATC
CTGTTCTTTACCACATTCATCCTGTCCTCTACCCTGAAGACATTCAAGACCTCTAGGTATTTTCCAACCC
GCGTGCGGTCCATGGTGTCTGACTTCGCCGTGTTTCTGACAATCTTCACCATGGTCATCATCGATTTTCT
GATCGGAGTGCCAAGCCCTAAGCTGCAGGTGCCTTCCGTGTTTAAGCCAACAAGAGACGATAGGGGCTGG
ATCATCAACCCAATCGGCCCAAATCCCTGGTGGACCGTGATCGCAGCAATCATCCCCGCCCTGCTGTGCA
CAATCCTGATCTTCATGGACCAGCAGATCACCGCCGTGATCATCAACCGCAAGGAGCACAAGCTGAAGAA
GGGCTGCGGCTACCACCTGGATCTGCTGATGGTGGCCATCATGCTGGGCGTGTGCAGCATCATGGGCCTG
CCTTGGTTCGTGGCCGCCACAGTGCTGTCTATCACCCACGTGAATAGCCTGAAGCTGGAGAGCGAGTGCT
CCGCCCCAGGAGAGCAGCCCAAGTTTCTGGGAATCAGGGAGCAGAGGGTGACAGGACTGATGATCTTCGT
GCTGATGGGCTGTTCCGTGTTCATGACCGCCATCCTGAAGTTTATCCCTATGCCAGTGCTGTACGGCGTG
TTTCTGTATATGGGCGTGAGCTCCCTGCAGGGCATCCAGTTCTTTGACCGGCTGAAGCTGTTTGGCATGC
CCGCCAAGCACCAGCCTGATTTCATCTATCTGAGACACGTGCCTCTGAGGAAGGTGCACCTGTTCACACT
GATCCAGCTGACCTGCCTGGTGCTGCTGTGGGTCATCAAGGCCTCCCCAGCCGCCATCGTGTTCCCCATG
ATGGTGCTGGCCCTGGTGTTTGTGAGAAAAGTGATGGACCTGTGCTTCTCCAAGAGGGAGCTGTCTTGGC
TGGACGATCTGATGCCAGAGAGCAAGAAGAAGAAGCTGGACGATGCCAAGAAGAAGGCCAAGGAGGAGGA
GGAGGCCGAGAAGATGCTGGAGATCGGCGGCGATAAGTTTCCTCTGGAGTCCAGAAAGCTGCTGTCTAGC
CCAGGCAAGAACATCTCTTGCAGGTGTGACCCCAGCGAGATCAATATCTCCGATGAGATGCCTAAGACCA
CAGTGTGGAAGGCCCTGTCTATGAACAGCGGCAATGCCAAGGAGAAGAGCCTGTTCAACTAA
